>Addgene plasmid #193225 | Lenti-sgNotch2#1/Cre | addgene full sequence | sequence record 379632 | Addgene NGS Result
GACATTGATTATTGACTAGTTATTAATAGTAATCAATTACGGGGTCATTAGTTCATAGCCCATATATGGA
GTTCCGCGTTACATAACTTACGGTAAATGGCCCGCCTGGCTGACCGCCCAACGACCCCCGCCCATTGACG
TCAATAATGACGTATGTTCCCATAGTAACGCCAATAGGGACTTTCCATTGACGTCAATGGGTGGAGTATT
TACGGTAAACTGCCCACTTGGCAGTACATCAAGTGTATCATATGCCAAGTACGCCCCCTATTGACGTCAA
TGACGGTAAATGGCCCGCCTGGCATTATGCCCAGTACATGACCTTATGGGACTTTCCTACTTGGCAGTAC
ATCTACGTATTAGTCATCGCTATTACCATGGTGATGCGGTTTTGGCAGTACATCAATGGGCGTGGATAGC
GGTTTGACTCACGGGGATTTCCAAGTCTCCACCCCATTGACGTCAATGGGAGTTTGTTTTGGCACCAAAA
TCAACGGGACTTTCCAAAATGTCGTAACAACTCCGCCCCATTGACGCAAATGGGCGGTAGGCGTGTACGG
TGGGAGGTCTATATAAGCAGCGCGTTTTGCCTGTACTGGGTCTCTCTGGTTAGACCAGATCTGAGCCTGG
GAGCTCTCTGGCTAACTAGGGAACCCACTGCTTAAGCCTCAATAAAGCTTGCCTTGAGTGCTTCAAGTAG
TGTGTGCCCGTCTGTTGTGTGACTCTGGTAACTAGAGATCCCTCAGACCCTTTTAGTCAGTGTGGAAAAT
CTCTAGCAGTGGCGCCCGAACAGGGACTTGAAAGCGAAAGGGAAACCAGAGGAGCTCTCTCGACGCAGGA
CTCGGCTTGCTGAAGCGCGCACGGCAAGAGGCGAGGGGCGGCGACTGGTGAGTACGCCAAAAATTTTGAC
TAGCGGAGGCTAGAAGGAGAGAGATGGGTGCGAGAGCGTCAGTATTAAGCGGGGGAGAATTAGATCGCGA
TGGGAAAAAATTCGGTTAAGGCCAGGGGGAAAGAAAAAATATAAATTAAAACATATAGTATGGGCAAGCA
GGGAGCTAGAACGATTCGCAGTTAATCCTGGCCTGTTAGAAACATCAGAAGGCTGTAGACAAATACTGGG
ACAGCTACAACCATCCCTTCAGACAGGATCAGAAGAACTTAGATCATTATATAATACAGTAGCAACCCTC
TATTGTGTGCATCAAAGGATAGAGATAAAAGACACCAAGGAAGCTTTAGACAAGATAGAGGAAGAGCAAA
ACAAAAGTAAGACCACCGCACAGCAAGCGGCCGGCCGCTGATCTTCAGACCTGGAGGAGGAGATATGAGG
GACAATTGGAGAAGTGAATTATATAAATATAAAGTAGTAAAAATTGAACCATTAGGAGTAGCACCCACCA
AGGCAAAGAGAAGAGTGGTGCAGAGAGAAAAAAGAGCAGTGGGAATAGGAGCTTTGTTCCTTGGGTTCTT
GGGAGCAGCAGGAAGCACTATGGGCGCAGCGTCAATGACGCTGACGGTACAGGCCAGACAATTATTGTCT
GGTATAGTGCAGCAGCAGAACAATTTGCTGAGGGCTATTGAGGCGCAACAGCATCTGTTGCAACTCACAG
TCTGGGGCATCAAGCAGCTCCAGGCAAGAATCCTGGCTGTGGAAAGATACCTAAAGGATCAACAGCTCCT
GGGGATTTGGGGTTGCTCTGGAAAACTCATTTGCACCACTGCTGTGCCTTGGAATGCTAGTTGGAGTAAT
AAATCTCTGGAACAGATTTGGAATCACACGACCTGGATGGAGTGGGACAGAGAAATTAACAATTACACAA
GCTTAATACACTCCTTAATTGAAGAATCGCAAAACCAGCAAGAAAAGAATGAACAAGAATTATTGGAATT
AGATAAATGGGCAAGTTTGTGGAATTGGTTTAACATAACAAATTGGCTGTGGTATATAAAATTATTCATA
ATGATAGTAGGAGGCTTGGTAGGTTTAAGAATAGTTTTTGCTGTACTTTCTATAGTGAATAGAGTTAGGC
AGGGATATTCACCATTATCGTTTCAGACCCACCTCCCAACCCCGAGGGGACCCGACAGGCCCGAAGGAAT
AGAAGAAGAAGGTGGAGAGAGAGACAGAGACAGATCCATTCGATTAGTGAACGGATCGGCACTGCGTGCG
CCAATTCTGCAGACAAATGGCAGTATTCATCCACAATTTTAAAAGAAAAGGGGGGATTGGGGGGTACAGT
GCAGGGGAAAGAATAGTAGACATAATAGCAACAGACATACAAACTAAAGAATTACAAAAACAAATTACAA
AAATTCAAAATTTTCGGGTTTATTACAGGGACAGCAGAGATCCAGTTTGGTTAGTACCGGGCCCGCTCTA
GCCCTGCAGGAACTGTTTAAACTGTGAGGGCCTATTTCCCATGATTCCTTCATATTTGCATATACGATAC
AAGGCTGTTAGAGAGATAATTGGAATTAATTTGACTGTAAACACAAAGATATTAGTACAAAATACGTGAC
GTAGAAAGTAATAATTTCTTGGGTAGTTTGCAGTTTTAAAATTATGTTTTAAAATGGACTATCATATGCT
TACCGTAACTTGAAAGTATTTCGATTTCTTGGCTTTATATATCTTGTGGAAAGGACCAAACACCGCCGGC
TGCAGAGGTTCACCAGTTTAAGAGCTATGCTGGAAACAGCATAGCAAGTTTAAATAAGGCTAGTCCGTTA
TCAACTTGAAAAAGTGGCACCGAGTCGGTGCTTTTTTGTTTGGCGCGCCTATGGCTTAATTAACATGGCG
GCCGCATTCTACCGGGTAGGGGAGGCGCTTTTCCCAAGGCAGTCTGGAGCATGCGCTTTAGCAGCCCCGC
TGGGCACTTGGCGCTACACAAGTGGCCTCTGGCCTCGCACACATTCCACATCCACCGGTAGGCGCCAACC
GGCTCCGTTCTTTGGTGGCCCCTTCGCGCCACCTTCTACTCCTCCCCTAGTCAGGAAGTTCCCCCCCGCC
CCGCAGCTCGCGTCGTGCAGGACGTGACAAATGGAAGTAGCACGTCTCACTAGTCTCGTGCAGATGGACA
GCACCGCTGAGCAATGGAAGCGGGTAGGCCTTTGGGGCAGCGGCCAATAGCAGCTTTGCTCCTTCGCTTT
CTGGGCTCAGGGGCGGGCTCAGGGGCGGGGCGGGCGCCCGAAGGTCCTCCGGAGGCCCGGCATTCTGCAC
GCTTCAAAAGCGCACGTCTGCCGCGCTGTTCTCCTCTTCCTCATCTCCGGGACCCGGGATGCCCAAGAAG
AAGAGGAAGGTGTCCAATTTACTGACCGTACACCAAAATTTGCCTGCATTACCGGTCGATGCAACGAGTG
ATGAGGTTCGCAAGAACCTGATGGACATGTTCAGGGATCGCCAGGCGTTTTCTGAGCATACCTGGAAAAT
GCTTCTGTCCGTTTGCCGGTCGTGGGCGGCATGGTGCAAGTTGAATAACCGGAAATGGTTTCCCGCAGAA
CCTGAAGATGTTCGCGATTATCTTCTATATCTTCAGGCGCGCGGTCTGGCAGTAAAAACTATCCAGCAAC
ATTTGGGCCAGCTAAACATGCTTCATCGTCGGTCCGGGCTGCCACGACCAAGTGACAGCAATGCTGTTTC
ACTGGTTATGCGGCGGATCCGAAAAGAAAACGTTGATGCCGGTGAACGTGCAAAACAGGCTCTAGCGTTC
GAACGCACTGATTTCGACCAGGTTCGTTCACTCATGGAAAATAGCGATCGCTGCCAGGATATACGTAATC
TGGCATTTCTGGGGATTGCTTATAACACCCTGTTACGTATAGCCGAAATTGCCAGGATCAGGGTTAAAGA
TATCTCACGTACTGACGGTGGGAGAATGTTAATCCATATTGGCAGAACGAAAACGCTGGTTAGCACCGCA
GGTGTAGAGAAGGCACTTAGCCTGGGGGTAACTAAACTGGTCGAGCGATGGATTTCCGTCTCTGGTGTAG
CTGATGATCCGAATAACTACCTGTTTTGCCGGGTCAGAAAAAATGGTGTTGCCGCGCCATCTGCCACCAG
CCAGCTATCAACTCGCGCCCTGGAAGGGATTTTTGAAGCAACTCATCGATTGATTTACGGCGCTAAGGAT
GACTCTGGTCAGAGATACCTGGCCTGGTCTGGACACAGTGCCCGTGTCGGAGCCGCGCGAGATATGGCCC
GCGCTGGAGTTTCAATACCGGAGATCATGCAAGCTGGTGGCTGGACCAATGTAAATATTGTCATGAACTA
TATCCGTAACCTGGATAGTGAAACAGGGGCAATGGTGCGCCTGCTGGAAGATGGCGATTAGCCATGTTTA
AGGGTTCCGGTTCCACTAGGTACAATTCGATATCAAGCTTATCGATAATCAACCTCTGGATTACAAAATT
TGTGAAAGATTGACTGGTATTCTTAACTATGTTGCTCCTTTTACGCTATGTGGATACGCTGCTTTAATGC
CTTTGTATCATGCTATTGCTTCCCGTATGGCTTTCATTTTCTCCTCCTTGTATAAATCCTGGTTGCTGTC
TCTTTATGAGGAGTTGTGGCCCGTTGTCAGGCAACGTGGCGTGGTGTGCACTGTGTTTGCTGACGCAACC
CCCACTGGTTGGGGCATTGCCACCACCTGTCAGCTCCTTTCCGGGACTTTCGCTTTCCCCCTCCCTATTG
CCACGGCGGAACTCATCGCCGCCTGCCTTGCCCGCTGCTGGACAGGGGCTCGGCTGTTGGGCACTGACAA
TTCCGTGGTGTTGTCGGGGAAATCATCGTCCTTTCCTTGGCTGCTCGCCTGTGTTGCCACCTGGATTCTG
CGCGGGACGTCCTTCTGCTACGTCCCTTCGGCCCTCAATCCAGCGGACCTTCCTTCCCGCGGCCTGCTGC
CGGCTCTGCGGCCTCTTCCGCGTCTTCGCCTTCGCCCTCAGACGAGTCGGATCTCCCTTTGGGCCGCCTC
CCCGCATCGATACCGTCGACCTCGATCGAGACCTAGAAAAACATGGAGCAATCACAAGTAGCAATACAGC
AGCTACCAATGCTGATTGTGCCTGGCTAGAAGCACAAGAGGAGGAGGAGGTGGGTTTTCCAGTCACACCT
CAGGTACCTTTAAGACCAATGACTTACAAGGCAGCTGTAGATCTTAGCCACTTTTTAAAAGAAAAGGGGG
GACTGGAAGGGCTAATTCACTCCCAACGAAGACAAGATATCCTTGATCTGTGGATCTACCACACACAAGG
CTACTTCCCTGATTGGCAGAACTACACACCAGGGCCAGGGATCAGATATCCACTGACCTTTGGATGGTGC
TACAAGCTAGTACCAGTTGAGCAAGAGAAGGTAGAAGAAGCCAATGAAGGAGAGAACACCCGCTTGTTAC
ACCCTGTGAGCCTGCATGGGATGGATGACCCGGAGAGAGAAGTATTAGAGTGGAGGTTTGACAGCCGCCT
AGCATTTCATCACATGGCCCGAGAGCTGCATCCGGACTGTACTGGGTCTCTCTGGTTAGACCAGATCTGA
GCCTGGGAGCTCTCTGGCTAACTAGGGAACCCACTGCTTAAGCCTCAATAAAGCTTGCCTTGAGTGCTTC
AAGTAGTGTGTGCCCGTCTGTTGTGTGACTCTGGTAACTAGAGATCCCTCAGACCCTTTTAGTCAGTGTG
GAAAATCTCTAGCAGCATGTGAGCAAAAGGCCAGCAAAAGGCCAGGAACCGTAAAAAGGCCGCGTTGCTG
GCGTTTTTCCATAGGCTCCGCCCCCCTGACGAGCATCACAAAAATCGACGCTCAAGTCAGAGGTGGCGAA
ACCCGACAGGACTATAAAGATACCAGGCGTTTCCCCCTGGAAGCTCCCTCGTGCGCTCTCCTGTTCCGAC
CCTGCCGCTTACCGGATACCTGTCCGCCTTTCTCCCTTCGGGAAGCGTGGCGCTTTCTCATAGCTCACGC
TGTAGGTATCTCAGTTCGGTGTAGGTCGTTCGCTCCAAGCTGGGCTGTGTGCACGAACCCCCCGTTCAGC
CCGACCGCTGCGCCTTATCCGGTAACTATCGTCTTGAGTCCAACCCGGTAAGACACGACTTATCGCCACT
GGCAGCAGCCACTGGTAACAGGATTAGCAGAGCGAGGTATGTAGGCGGTGCTACAGAGTTCTTGAAGTGG
TGGCCTAACTACGGCTACACTAGAAGAACAGTATTTGGTATCTGCGCTCTGCTGAAGCCAGTTACCTTCG
GAAAAAGAGTTGGTAGCTCTTGATCCGGCAAACAAACCACCGCTGGTAGCGGTGGTTTTTTTGTTTGCAA
GCAGCAGATTACGCGCAGAAAAAAAGGATCTCAAGAAGATCCTTTGATCTTTTCTACGGGGTCTGACGCT
CAGTGGAACGAAAACTCACGTTAAGGGATTTTGGTCATGAGATTATCAAAAAGGATCTTCACCTAGATCC
TTTTAAATTAAAAATGAAGTTTTAAATCAATCTAAAGTATATATGAGTAAACTTGGTCTGACAGTTACCA
ATGCTTAATCAGTGAGGCACCTATCTCAGCGATCTGTCTATTTCGTTCATCCATAGTTGCCTGACTCCCC
GTCGTGTAGATAACTACGATACGGGAGGGCTTACCATCTGGCCCCAGTGCTGCAATGATACCGCGAGACC
CACGCTCACCGGCTCCAGATTTATCAGCAATAAACCAGCCAGCCGGAAGGGCCGAGCGCAGAAGTGGTCC
TGCAACTTTATCCGCCTCCATCCAGTCTATTAATTGTTGCCGGGAAGCTAGAGTAAGTAGTTCGCCAGTT
AATAGTTTGCGCAACGTTGTTGCCATTGCTACAGGCATCGTGGTGTCACGCTCGTCGTTTGGTATGGCTT
CATTCAGCTCCGGTTCCCAACGATCAAGGCGAGTTACATGATCCCCCATGTTGTGCAAAAAAGCGGTTAG
CTCCTTCGGTCCTCCGATCGTTGTCAGAAGTAAGTTGGCCGCAGTGTTATCACTCATGGTTATGGCAGCA
CTGCATAATTCTCTTACTGTCATGCCATCCGTAAGATGCTTTTCTGTGACTGGTGAGTACTCAACCAAGT
CATTCTGAGAATAGTGTATGCGGCGACCGAGTTGCTCTTGCCCGGCGTCAATACGGGATAATACCGCGCC
ACATAGCAGAACTTTAAAAGTGCTCATCATTGGAAAACGTTCTTCGGGGCGAAAACTCTCAAGGATCTTA
CCGCTGTTGAGATCCAGTTCGATGTAACCCACTCGTGCACCCAACTGATCTTCAGCATCTTTTACTTTCA
CCAGCGTTTCTGGGTGAGCAAAAACAGGAAGGCAAAATGCCGCAAAAAAGGGAATAAGGGCGACACGGAA
ATGTTGAATACTCATACTCTTCCTTTTTCAATATTATTGAAGCATTTATCAGGGTTATTGTCTCATGAGC
GGATACATATTTGAATGTATTTAGAAAAATAAACAAATAGGGGTTCCGCGCACATTTCCCCGAAAAGTGC
CACCTGACGTCGACGGATCGGGAGATCTCCCGATCCCCTATGGTGCACTCTCAGTACAATCTGCTCTGAT
GCCGCATAGTTAAGCCAGTATCTGCTCCCTGCTTGTGTGTTGGAGGTCGCTGAGTAGTGCGCGAGCAAAA
TTTAAGCTACAACAAGGCAAGGCTTGACCGACAATTGCATGAAGAATCTGCTTAGGGTTAGGCGTTTTGC
GCTGCTTCGCGATGTACGGGCCAGATATACGCGTT
Features (pLannotate 1.2.2; 22 found; start..end, strand, type, name):
      1..380     +  enhancer       CMV enhancer: human cytomegalovirus immediate early enhancer
    381..580     +  promoter       CMV promoter: human cytomegalovirus (CMV) immediate early promoter
    598..778     +  LTR            5' LTR (truncated): truncated 5' long terminal repeat (LTR) from HIV-1
    825..950     +  misc_feature   HIV-1 Ψ: packaging signal of human immunodeficiency virus type 1
    934..1272    +  CDS            HIV-1 gag (fragment): gag protein from human immunodeficiency virus 1; gag
   1447..1680    +  misc_feature   RRE: The Rev response element (RRE) of HIV-1 allows for Rev-dependent mRNA export from the nucleus to the cytoplasm.
   2057..2157    +  CDS            Rev (fragment): human immunodeficiency virus 1 (HIV-1) Rev protein; rev; enhances nuclear export of unspliced and incompletely spliced viral mRNAs
   2207..2324    +  misc_feature   cPPT/CTS: central polypurine tract and central termination sequence of HIV-1
   2406..2646    +  promoter       U6 promoter: RNA polymerase III promoter for human U6 snRNA
   2694..2761    +  misc_RNA       tracrRNA (fragment): trans-activating CRISPR RNA for the Streptococcus pyogenes CRISPR/Cas9 system
   2814..3160    +  promoter       PGK promoter (fragment): mouse phosphoglycerate kinase 1 promoter
   3153..3271    +  promoter       PGK promoter (fragment): mouse phosphoglycerate kinase 1 promoter
   3301..4331    +  CDS            Cre (fragment): site-specific recombinase Cre is a site-specific recombinase from bacteriophage P1. Recombination occurs at loxP sequences.
   4364..4387    +  misc_feature   MCS (fragment): pBluescript multiple cloning site
   4387..4975    +  misc_feature   WPRE: woodchuck hepatitis virus posttranscriptional regulatory element
   4976..4995    +  misc_feature   MCS (fragment): pBluescript multiple cloning site
   4997..5497    +  CDS            nef (fragment): NEF_HV1LA - Experimental evidence at protein level: Swiss-Prot protein existence level 1. Extracellular Nef protein targets CD4(+) T-lymphocytes for apoptosis by interacting with CXCR4 surface receptors. From Human immunodeficiency virus type 1 group M subtype B (isolate Lai) (HIV-1).
   5504..5684    +  LTR            5' LTR (truncated): truncated 5' long terminal repeat (LTR) from HIV-1
   5746..6334    -  rep_origin     ori: high-copy-number ColE1/pMB1/pBR322/pUC origin of replication
   6505..7365    -  CDS            AmpR: β-lactamase; bla; confers resistance to ampicillin, carbenicillin, and related antibiotics
   7366..7470    -  promoter       AmpR promoter: bla
   7529..7581    -  misc_feature   bom (fragment): basis of mobility region from pBR322
