[The description below was written by a language model from this plasmid's Addgene catalogue record and pLannotate feature annotations shown in this document.]
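Description:
Lenti-sgNotch2#1/Cre is an HIV-1-derived lentiviral transfer plasmid built on the pLL3.3 backbone that delivers two functions from one provirus: a CRISPR guide RNA against mouse Notch2 and Cre recombinase. In bacteria it is maintained through a high-copy ColE1/pUC-type origin and selected with ampicillin via the β-lactamase gene. The record lists no mammalian drug-selection marker or fluorescent reporter.

Viral genomic RNA is transcribed in packaging cells from a CMV enhancer/promoter fused to a truncated 5' LTR. The transfer region carries the Ψ packaging signal with a short gag fragment, the Rev response element for Rev-dependent nuclear export, and the cPPT/CTS. It ends in a 3' region annotated as a nef fragment followed by a second truncated LTR. Between these elements, a human U6 RNA polymerase III promoter drives the 20-nt Notch2-targeting spacer joined to a Streptococcus pyogenes Cas9 guide scaffold, which is annotated as a tracrRNA fragment. Downstream, the mouse PGK promoter drives the Cre coding sequence, followed by a WPRE to enhance transcript expression.

No Cas9 is encoded, so the nuclease must be supplied by the target cells or animal. A typical arrangement would be Cre-activated Cas9 and floxed alleles, so that each transduced cell both undergoes Cre-mediated recombination and receives the guide. That design is an inference rather than something the record states. The associated publication concerns a multiplexed in vivo approach to identifying driver genes in small cell lung cancer. This points to use of the vector for tumour initiation combined with somatic Notch2 disruption in mouse models, with the "#1" implying it is one of several guides against this gene.
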