Addgene plasmid #193225: Lenti-sgNotch2#1/Cre
Purpose: Lentiviral vector expressing Cre recombinase (driven by mPGK promoter) and an sgRNA against the mouse Notch2 gene
Depositing lab: Julien Sage. Depositing organization: Stanford University. Publication: A multiplexed in vivo approach to identify driver genes in small cell lung cancer. Lee MC, Cai H, Murray CW, Li C, Shue YT, Andrejka L, He AL, Holzem AME, Drainas AP, Ko JH, Coles GL, Kong C, Zhu S, Zhu C, Wang J, van de Rijn M, Petrov DA, Winslow MM, Sage J. Cell Rep. 2023 Jan 13;42(1):111990. doi: 10.1016/j.celrep.2023.111990. PubMed 36640300.
Backbone
  Vector backbone: pLL3.3
  Vector type: Mammalian Expression, Lentiviral, CRISPR
Growth in bacteria
  Bacterial resistance: Ampicillin, 100 μg/mL
  Growth temperature: 37°C
  Growth strain: NEB Stable
  Copy number: High Copy
Gene/Insert
  Gene/Insert name: sgNotch2#1
  gRNA/shRNA sequence: CCGGCTGCAGAGGTTCACCA
  Species: M. musculus (mouse)
  Insert size (bp): 20
  Entrez Gene: Notch2 (a.k.a. N2)
  Promoter: U6
  Cloning method: Restriction Enzyme; 5′ cloning site Unknown (unknown if destroyed); 3′ cloning site Unknown (unknown if destroyed)
Terms and licenses: Academic/Nonprofit Terms; Industry Terms: Not Available to Industry
Depositor comments: Please visit https://www.biorxiv.org/content/10.1101/2022.03.28.485708v1 for bioRxiv preprint.
How to cite: Lenti-sgNotch2#1/Cre was a gift from Julien Sage (Addgene plasmid # 193225 ; http://n2t.net/addgene:193225 ; RRID:Addgene_193225)
